>Addgene plasmid #17521 | pBRIT Pax7 FLAG | depositor partial sequence | sequence record 8659 | Author sequence
TGCGTCTGTACTAGTAGCTACTAGCTCGTATCTGGCGGACCCGTGGTGGAACTGACGAGTTCTGAACANC
GGGCGCAACCNTGGGAGACGTCCCAGGGACTTTGGGGCCGTTTTTGTGGCCCGACCTGAGGAAGGGAGTC
GATGTGGAATCCGACCCCGTCAGGATATGTGGTTCTGGTAGGAGACGAGAACCTAAAACAGTTCCCGCCT
CCGTCTGAATTTTTGCTTTCGGTTTGGAACCGAAGCCGCGCGTCTTGTCTGCTGCAGCGCTGCAGCATCG
TTCTGTGTTGTCTCTGTCTGACTGTGTTTCTGTATTTGTCTGAAAATTAGGGCCAGACTGTTACCACTCC
CTTAAGTTTGACCTTAGGTCACTGGAAAGATGTCGAGCGGATCGCTCACAACCAGTCGGTAGATGTCAAG
AAGAGACGTTGGGTTACCTTCTGCTCTGCAGAATGGCCAACCTTTAACGTCGGATGGCCGCGAGACGGCA
CCTTTAACCGAGACCTCATCACCCAGGTTAAGATCAAGGTCTTTTCACCTGGCCCGCATGGACACCCAGA
CCAGGTCCCCTACATCGTGACCTGGGAAGCCTTGGCTTTTGACCCCCCTCCCTGGGTCAAGCCCTTTGTA
CACCCTAAGCCTCCGCCTCCTCTTCCTCCATCCGCCCCGTCTCTCCCCCTTGAACCTCCTCGTTCGACCC
CGCCTCGATCCTCCCTTTATCCAGCCCTCACTCCTTCTCTAGGCGCCGGCCGGATCTATAACTTCGTATA
ATGTATGCTATACGAAGTTATGGATCTAATTAACCCTCACTAAAGGGAACAAAAGCTGGAGCTCCACCGC
GGTGGCGGCCGCTCTAGCCCGGGCGGATCCGCCACCATGGCGGCGCTGCCCGGCGCGGTCCCCAGGATGA
TGAGACCCGGCCCGGGGCAGAACTACCCGCGCACCGGCTTCCCCCTGGAAGTGTCCACCCCTCTTGGCCA
AGGCCGGGTCAATCAGCTTGGTGGGGTCTTCATCAATGGTCGACCCCTGCCGAACCACATCCGTCACAAG
ATAGTGGAAATGGCCCACCATGGCATCCGGCCCTGCGTCATCTCCCGTCAGCTCCGTGTTTCTCATGGTT
GTGTCTCCAAGATTCTGTGCCGATATCAGGAGACTGGGTCCATCCGGCCCGGGGCTATCGGAGGCAGCAA
GCCCAGACAGGTGGCGACTCCGGATGTGGAGAAAAAGATTGAGGAGTATAAGAGAGAGAACCCCGGGATG
TTCAGCTGGGAAATCCGGGACCGGCTGCTGAAGGACGGTCACTGCGACCGAAGCACGGTGCCCTCAGTGA
GTTCGATTAGCCGAGTGCTCAGAATCAAGTTCGGGAAGAAAGAGGACGACGAGGAAGGAGACAAGAAAGA
AGAAGATGGCGAGAAGAAAGCCAAACACAGCATCGATGGCATCCTGGGCGACAAAGGGAACCGTCTGGAT
GAGGGCTCAGATGTGGAATCAGAACCCGACCTCCCCCTGAAGCGCAAGCAGCGCCGCAGTCGGACCACGT
TCACAGCCGAGCAGCTGGAGGAGCTAGAGAAGGCCTTTGAGAGGACCCACTACCCGGACATCTACACCCG
GGAGGAGCTGGCACAGAGGACCAAGCTCACGGAGGCACGCGTCCAGGTCTGGTTCAGTAACCGGCGTGCC
CGCTGGCGCAAGCAGGCAGGAGCTAACCAGCTGGCCGCCTTCAACCACCTTCTGCCGGGAGGTTTCCCAC
CCACCGGCATGCCCACGCTGCCACCCTACCAGCTGCCGGACTCTACCTACCCCACCACCACCATCTCCCA
AGATGGGGGCAGCACAGTACACAGGCCCCAGCCCCTTCCGCCATCAACCATGCATCAGGGTGGGCTGGCT
GCGGCCGCTGCAGCAGCAGACACCAGCTCTGCCTACGGAGCCCGCCACAGCTTCTCCAGCTACTCTGACA
GCTTCATGAACCCTGGGGCTCCCTCCAACCACATGAACCCTGTCAGCAATGGCCTGTCTCCTCAGGTCAT
GAGCATCCTTAGCAACCCGAGTGCCGTGCCTCCACAGCCCCAGGCCGACTTCTCCATCTCCCCGCTGCAT
GGAGGCCTGGACTCGGCTTCCTCCATCTCAGCCAGCTGCAGCCAACGGGCCGACTCCATCAAGCCAGGAG
ACAGCTTGCCCACGTCCCAGTCTTACTGCCCACCCACCTACAGCACCACTGGCTACAGTGTGGACCCTGT
GGCTGGCTACCAGTACAGCCAGTATGGCCAAACTGCTGTTGATTACCTGGCCAAAAACGTGAGCCTGTCC
ACACAGCGCCGTATGAAGCTTGGGGAACACTCCGCTGTGCTGGGACTTCTTCCTGTGGAAACGGGACAAG
CCTACCTCGAGGACTACAAGGATGACGATGACAAGGATTACAAAGACGACGATGATAAGGACTATAAGGA
TGATGACGACAAATAATAGTCTAGAGATCCATAACTTCGTATAATGTATGCTATACGAAGTTATCTCGAC
CCTGTGGAATGTGTGTCAGTTAGGGTGTGGAAAGTCCCCAGGCTCCCCAGCAGGCAGAAGTATGCAAAGC
ATGCATCTCAATTAGTCAGCAACCAGGTGTGGAAAGTCCCCAGGCTCCCCAGCAGGCAGAAGTATGCAAA
GCATGCATCTCAATTAGTCAGCAACCATAGTCCCGCCCCTAACTCCGCCCATCCCGCCCCTAACTCCGCC
CAGTTCCGCCCATTCTCCGCCCCATGGCTGACTAATTTTTTTTATTTATGCAGAGGCCGAGGCCGCCTCG
GCCTCTGAGCTATTCCAGAAGTAGTGAGGAGGCTTTTTTGGAGGCCTAGGCTTTTGCAAAAAGCTTACCA
TGACCGAGTACAAGCCCACGGTGCGCCTCGCCACCCGCGACGACGTCCCCAGGGCCGTACGCACCCTCGC
CGCCGCGTTCGCCGACTACCCCGCCACGCGCCACACCGTCGATCCGGACCGCCACATCGAGCGGGTCACC
GAGCTGCAAGAACTCTTCCTCACGCGCGTCGGGCTCGACATCGGCAAGGTGTGGGTCGCGGACGACGGCG
CCGCGGTGGCGGTCTGGACCACGCCGGAGAGCGTCGAAGCGGGGGCGGTGTTCGCCGAGATCGGCCCGCG
CATGGCCGAGTTGAGCGGTTCCCGGCTGGCCGCGCAGCAACAGATGGAAGGCCTCCTGGCGCCGCACCGG
CCCAAGGAGCCCGCGTGGTTCCTGGCCACCGTCGGCGTCTCGCCCGACCACCAGGGCAAGGGTCTGGGCA
GCGCCGTCGTGCTCCCCGGAGTGGAGGCGGCCGAGCGCGCCGGGGTGCCCGCCTTCCTGGAGACCTCCGC
GCCCCGCAACCTCCCCTTCTACGAGCGGCTCGGCTTCACCGTCACCGCCGACGTCGAGGTGCCCGAAGGA
CCGCGCACCTGGTGCATGACCCGCAAGCCCGGTGCCTGANNNNNNNNNNNNNNNNNNNNNNNNNNNNNNN
NNNNNNNNNNNNNNNNNNATCGATAAAATAAAAGATTTTATTTAGTCTCCAGAAAAAGGGGGGAATGAAA
GACCCCACCTGTAGGTTTGGCAAGCTAGCTTAAGTAACGCCATTTTGCAAGGCATGGAAAAAATACATAA
CTGAGAATAGAGAAGTTCAGATCAGGTCAGGAACAGATGGAACAGCTGAATATGGGCCAAACAGGATATC
TGTGGTAAGCAGTTCCTGCCCGGCTCAGGGCCAAGAACAGATGGAACAGCTGAATATGGGCCAACAGAAT
ATCTGTGGTAAGCAGTTCCTGCCCCGGCTCAGGGCCAAGAACAGATGGTCCCCAAATGCGGTCCAGCCCT
CAGCAGTTTCTAGAGAACATCAGATGTTTCCAGGGTGCCCAAGACTGAATGACCTGTGCTATGACTACAT
CAGAGC
