>Addgene plasmid #17521 | pBRIT Pax7 FLAG | addgene partial sequence | sequence record 20103 | 17521 with pBABE 5'
TGTATGCTATACGAAGTTATGGATCTAATTAACCCTCACTAAAGGGAACAAAAGCTGGAGCTCCACCGCG
GTGGCGGCCGCTCTAGCCCGGGCGGATCCGCCACCATGGCGGCGCTGCCCGGCGCGGTCCCCAGGATGAT
GAGACCCGGCCCGGGGCAGAACTACCCGCGCACCGGCTTCCCCCTGGAAGTGTCCACCCCTCTTGGCCAA
GGCCGGGTCAATCAGCTTGGTGGGGTCTTCATCAACGGTCGACCCCTGCCGAACCACATCCGTCACAAGA
TAGTGGAAATGGCCCACCATGGCATCCGGCCCTGCGTCATCTCCCGTCAGCTCCGTGTTTCTCATGGTTG
TGTCTCCAAGATTCTGTGCCGATATCAGGAGACTGGGTCCATCCGGCCCGGGGCTATCGGAGGCAGCAAG
CCCAGACAGGTGGCGACTCCGGATGTGGAGAAAAAGATTGAGGAGTATAAGAGAGAGAACCCCGGGATGT
TCAGCTGGGAAATCCGGGACCGGCTGCTGAAGGACGGTCACTGCGACCGAAGCACGGTGCCCTCAGTGAG
TTCGATTAGCCGAGTGCTCAGAATCAAGTTCGGGAAGAAAGAGGACGACGAGGAAGGAGACAAGAAAGAA
GAAGATGGCGAGAAGAAAGCCAAACACAGCATCGATGGCATCCTGGGCGACAAAGGGAACCGTCTGGATG
AGGGCTCAGATGTGGAATCAGAACCCGACCTCCCCCTGAAGCGCAAGCAGCGCCGCAGTCGGACCACGTT
CACAGC
