[The description below was written by a language model from this plasmid's Addgene catalogue record.]
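Description:
pBRIT Pax7 FLAG is a retroviral mammalian expression plasmid built on the pBRIT-LoxP-HA/FLAG-puro backbone (about 5.2 kb without insert) and catalogued as a Cre/Lox vector. It is maintained in E. coli as a high-copy plasmid under ampicillin selection, and it carries a puromycin marker for selecting transduced or transfected mammalian cells. The use of pBABE-type sequencing primers suggests a pBABE-like retroviral architecture, in which the viral long terminal repeats and packaging signal allow the cassette to be packaged into retroviral particles and stably integrated into target cells. However, the record contains no feature table, so the promoter driving the insert, the exact position of the loxP site(s) and the origin of replication are not stated.

The payload is the mouse Pax7 coding sequence (roughly 1.5 kb), cloned between BamHI and XhoI sites that both remain intact. It is placed in frame with a backbone-encoded FLAG epitope at the C terminus. Pax7 is a paired-box transcription factor associated with the myogenic lineage, and the tag allows the expressed protein to be detected or recovered with anti-FLAG antibodies. The backbone name also mentions an HA tag, but only FLAG is recorded as a fusion here. The loxP element in the backbone name implies that integrated sequences could be acted on by Cre recombinase, though the record does not say what would be excised or rearranged.

The associated publication concerns Pax7 activating myogenic genes by recruiting a histone methyltransferase complex. This fits with using the construct for stable, puromycin-selected expression of tagged Pax7 for purification of interacting proteins, chromatin studies and gene-activation studies.
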