Addgene plasmid #17521: pBRIT Pax7 FLAG
Depositing lab: Michael Rudnicki. Depositing organization: Ottawa Hospital Research Institute. Publication: Pax7 activates myogenic genes by recruitment of a histone methyltransferase complex. McKinnell IW, Ishibashi J, Le Grand F, Punch VG, Addicks GC, Greenblatt JF, Dilworth FJ, Rudnicki MA. Nat Cell Biol. 2008 Jan . 10(1):77-84. 10.1038/ncb1671 PubMed 18066051.
Backbone
  Vector backbone: pBRIT-LoxP-HA/FLAG-puro
  Backbone size w/o insert (bp): 5200
  Vector type: Mammalian Expression, Retroviral, Cre/Lox
  Selectable markers: Puromycin
Growth in bacteria
  Bacterial resistance: Ampicillin, 100 μg/mL
  Growth temperature: 37°C
  Growth strain: DH5alpha
  Copy number: High Copy
Gene/Insert
  Gene/Insert name: Pax7
  Species: M. musculus (mouse)
  Insert size (bp): 1500
  Entrez Gene: Pax7 (a.k.a. Pax-7)
  Tag / fusion protein: FLAG (C terminal on backbone)
  Cloning method: Restriction Enzyme; 5′ cloning site BamHI (not destroyed); 3′ cloning site XhoI (not destroyed)
  Sequencing primers: 5′ pBABE5'; 3′ pBABE3'
Terms and licenses: Academic/Nonprofit Terms; Industry Terms: Not Available to Industry
How to cite: pBRIT Pax7 FLAG was a gift from Michael Rudnicki (Addgene plasmid # 17521 ; http://n2t.net/addgene:17521 ; RRID:Addgene_17521)
